>Addgene plasmid #89061 | 1183_pAAV-U6-Ex14-gRNAd-CB-EmGFP | addgene full sequence | sequence record 176250 | Addgene NGS Result
CAGCTGCGCGCTCGCTCGCTCACTGAGGCCGCCCGGGCAAAGCCCGGGCGTCGGGCGACCTTTGGTCGCC
CGGCCTCAGTGAGCGAGCGAGCGCGCAGAGAGGGAGTGGCCAACTCCATCACTAGGGGTTCCTTGTAGTT
AATGATTAACCCGCCATGCTACTTATCTACGTAGCCATGCTCTGGTGTACAAAAAAGCAGGCTTTAAAGG
AACCAATTCAGTCGACTGGATCCGGTACCAAGGTCGGGCAGGAAGAGGGCCTATTTCCCATGATTCCTTC
ATATTTGCATATACGATACAAGGCTGTTAGAGAGATAATTAGAATTAATTTGACTGTAAACACAAAGATA
TTAGTACAAAATACGTGACGTAGAAAGTAATAATTTCTTGGGTAGTTTGCAGTTTTAAAATTATGTTTTA
AAATGGACTATCATATGCTTACCGTAACTTGAAAGTATTTCGATTTCTTGGCTTTATATATCTTGTGGAA
AGGACGAAACACCTGCTGCTGGCCAAGGACATGGTTTTAGAGCTAGAAATAGCAAGTTAAAATAAGGCTA
GTCCGTTATCAACTTGAAAAAGTGGCACCGAGTCGGTGCTTTTTTTCTAGACCCAGCTTTCAAGCTTGAT
TAACCCGCCATGCTACTTATCTACGTAGCCATGCTCTAGGAAGATCGGAATTCGCCCTTAAGCTAGTATG
CCAAGTACGCCCCCTATTGACGTCAATGACGGTAAATGGCCCGCCTGGCATTATGCCCAGTACATGACCT
TATGGGACTTTCCTACTTGGCAGTACATCTACTCGAGGCCACGTTCTGCTTCACTCTCCCCATCTCCCCC
CCCTCCCCACCCCCAATTTTGTATTTATTTATTTTTTAATTATTTTGTGCAGCGATGGGGGCGGGGCGGG
GCGAGGGGCGGGGCGGGGCGAGGCGGAGAGGTGCGGCGGCAGCCAATCAGAGCGGCGCGCTCCGAAAGTT
TCCTTTTATGGCGAGGCGGCGGCGGCGGCGGCCCTATAAAAAGCGAAGCGCGCGGCGGGCGGGAGCGGGA
TCAGAATGATCTGATATCATCGATGAATTCGAGCTCACCATGGTGAGCAAGGGCGAGGAGCTGTTCACCG
GGGTGGTGCCCATCCTGGTCGAGCTGGACGGCGACGTAAACGGCCACAAGTTCAGCGTGTCCGGCGAGGG
CGAGGGCGATGCCACCTACGGCAAGCTGACCCTGAAGTTCATCTGCACCACCGGCAAGCTGCCCGTGCCC
TGGCCCACCCTCGTGACCACCTTCACCTACGGCGTGCAGTGCTTCGCCCGCTACCCCGACCACATGAAGC
AGCACGACTTCTTCAAGTCCGCCATGCCCGAAGGCTACGTCCAGGAGCGCACCATCTTCTTCAAGGACGA
CGGCAACTACAAGACCCGCGCCGAGGTGAAGTTCGAGGGCGACACCCTGGTGAACCGCATCGAGCTGAAG
GGCATCGACTTCAAGGAGGACGGCAACATCCTGGGGCACAAGCTGGAGTACAACTACAACAGCCACAAGG
TCTATATCACCGCCGACAAGCAGAAGAACGGCATCAAGGTGAACTTCAAGACCCGCCACAACATCGAGGA
CGGCAGCGTGCAGCTCGCCGACCACTACCAGCAGAACACCCCCATCGGCGACGGCCCCGTGCTGCTGCCC
GACAACCACTACCTGAGCACCCAGTCCGCCCTGAGCAAAGACCCCAACGAGAAGCGCGATCACATGGTCC
TGCTGGAGTTCGTGACCGCCGCCGGGATCACTCTCGGCATGGACGAGCTGTACAAGTAAGAATTCTGCAG
TCGACGCGGGCCCGGGATCCACCGGTGCGGCCGCTCGCGAATAAAAGATCTTTATTTTCATTAGATCTGT
GTGTTGGTTTTTTGTGTGATGCAGCTACGTAGATAAGTAGCATGGCGGGTTAATCATTAACTACAAGGAA
CCCCTAGTGATGGAGTTGGCCACTCCCTCTCTGCGCGCTCGCTCGCTCACTGAGGCCGGGCGACCAAAGG
TCGCCCGACGCCCGGGCTTTGCCCGGGCGGCCTCAGTGAGCGAGCGAGCGCGCAGCTGCATTAATGAATC
GGCCAACGCGCGGGGAGAGGCGGTTTGCGTATTGGGCGCTCTTCCGCTTCCTCGCTCACTGACTCGCTGC
GCTCGGTCGTTCGGCTGCGGCGAGCGGTATCAGCTCACTCAAAGGCGGTAATACGGTTATCCACAGAATC
AGGGGATAACGCAGGAAAGAACATGTGAGCAAAAGGCCAGCAAAAGGCCAGGAACCGTAAAAAGGCCGCG
TTGCTGGCGTTTTTCCATAGGCTCCGCCCCCCTGACGAGCATCACAAAAATCGACGCTCAAGTCAGAGGT
GGCGAAACCCGACAGGACTATAAAGATACCAGGCGTTTCCCCCTGGAAGCTCCCTCGTGCGCTCTCCTGT
TCCGACCCTGCCGCTTACCGGATACCTGTCCGCCTTTCTCCCTTCGGGAAGCGTGGCGCTTTCTCATAGC
TCACGCTGTAGGTATCTCAGTTCGGTGTAGGTCGTTCGCTCCAAGCTGGGCTGTGTGCACGAACCCCCCG
TTCAGCCCGACCGCTGCGCCTTATCCGGTAACTATCGTCTTGAGTCCAACCCGGTAAGACACGACTTATC
GCCACTGGCAGCAGCCACTGGTAACAGGATTAGCAGAGCGAGGTATGTAGGCGGTGCTACAGAGTTCTTG
AAGTGGTGGCCTAACTACGGCTACACTAGAAGAACAGTATTTGGTATCTGCGCTCTGCTGAAGCCAGTTA
CCTTCGGAAAAAGAGTTGGTAGCTCTTGATCCGGCAAACAAACCACCGCTGGTAGCGGTGGTTTTTTTGT
TTGCAAGCAGCAGATTACGCGCAGAAAAAAAGGATCTCAAGAAGATCCTTTGATCTTTTCTACGGGGTCT
GACGCTCAGTGGAACGAAAACTCACGTTAAGGGATTTTGGTCATGAGATTATCAAAAAGGATCTTCACCT
AGATCCTTTTAAATTAAAAATGAAGTTTTAAATCAATCTAAAGTATATATGAGTAAACTTGGTCTGACAG
TTACCAATGCTTAATCAGTGAGGCACCTATCTCAGCGATCTGTCTATTTCGTTCATCCATAGTTGCCTGA
CTCCCCGTCGTGTAGATAACTACGATACGGGAGGGCTTACCATCTGGCCCCAGTGCTGCAATGATACCGC
GAGACCCACGCTCACCGGCTCCAGATTTATCAGCAATAAACCAGCCAGCCGGAAGGGCCGAGCGCAGAAG
TGGTCCTGCAACTTTATCCGCCTCCATCCAGTCTATTAATTGTTGCCGGGAAGCTAGAGTAAGTAGTTCG
CCAGTTAATAGTTTGCGCAACGTTGTTGCCATTGCTACAGGCATCGTGGTGTCACGCTCGTCGTTTGGTA
TGGCTTCATTCAGCTCCGGTTCCCAACGATCAAGGCGAGTTACATGATCCCCCATGTTGTGCAAAAAAGC
GGTTAGCTCCTTCGGTCCTCCGATCGTTGTCAGAAGTAAGTTGGCCGCAGTGTTATCACTCATGGTTATG
GCAGCACTGCATAATTCTCTTACTGTCATGCCATCCGTAAGATGCTTTTCTGTGACTGGTGAGTACTCAA
CCAAGTCATTCTGAGAATAGTGTATGCGGCGACCGAGTTGCTCTTGCCCGGCGTCAATACGGGATAATAC
CGCGCCACATAGCAGAACTTTAAAAGTGCTCATCATTGGAAAACGTTCTTCGGGGCGAAAACTCTCAAGG
ATCTTACCGCTGTTGAGATCCAGTTCGATGTAACCCACTCGTGCACCCAACTGATCTTCAGCATCTTTTA
CTTTCACCAGCGTTTCTGGGTGAGCAAAAACAGGAAGGCAAAATGCCGCAAAAAAGGGAATAAGGGCGAC
ACGGAAATGTTGAATACTCATACTCTTCCTTTTTCAATATTATTGAAGCATTTATCAGGGTTATTGTCTC
ATGAGCGGATACATATTTGAATGTATTTAGAAAAATAAACAAATAGGGGTTCCGCGCACATTTCCCCGAA
AAGTGCCACCTAAATTGTAAGCGTTAATATTTTGTTAAAATTCGCGTTAAATTTTTGTTAAATCAGCTCA
TTTTTTAACCAATAGGCCGAAATCGGCAAAATCCCTTATAAATCAAAAGAATAGACCGAGATAGGGT
[37 nt withheld, positions 4198-4234]
AAAGAACGTGGACTCCAACGTCAAAGG
[49 nt withheld, positions 4262-4310]
T
[91 nt withheld, positions 4312-4402]
G
[124 nt withheld, positions 4404-4527]
CCCATTCGCCATTCAGGCTGCGCAACTGTTGGGAAGGGCGATCGGTGCGGGCCTCTTCGCTATTACGC
Features (pLannotate 1.2.2; 17 found; start..end, strand, type, name):
      1..133     -  repeat_region  AAV2 ITR (fragment): inverted terminal repeat of adeno-associated virus serotype 2 inverted
    186..203     +  protein_bind   attB1 (fragment): mutant version of attB; recombination site for the Gateway® BP reaction BP Clonase™
    255..495     +  promoter       U6 promoter: RNA polymerase III promoter for human U6 snRNA
    524..599     +  misc_RNA       gRNA scaffold: guide RNA scaffold for the Streptococcus pyogenes CRISPR/Cas9 system
    697..802     +  enhancer       CMV enhancer (fragment): human cytomegalovirus immediate early enhancer; contains an 18-bp deletion relative to the standard CMV enhancer
    809..1041    +  promoter       chicken β-actin promoter: contains a 21-bp deletion relative to the standard chicken β-actin promoter
   1090..1809    +  CDS            EmGFP: Emerald GFP mammalian codon-optimized
   1810..1826    +  misc_feature   MCS (fragment): multiple cloning site
   1825..1846    +  misc_feature   MCS (fragment): multiple cloning site
   1860..1908    +  polyA_signal   poly(A) signal: synthetic polyadenylation signal
   1956..2089    +  repeat_region  AAV2 ITR: inverted terminal repeat of adeno-associated virus serotype 2 inverted
   2083..2139    -  CDS            lacI (fragment): lac repressor; lacI; The lac repressor binds to the lac operator to inhibit transcription in E. coli. This inhibition can be relieved by adding lactose or isopropyl-β-D-thiogalactopyranoside (IPTG).
   2322..2910    -  rep_origin     ori: high-copy-number ColE1/pMB1/pBR322/pUC origin of replication
   3081..3941    -  CDS            AmpR: β-lactamase; bla; confers resistance to ampicillin, carbenicillin, and related antibiotics
   3942..4046    -  promoter       AmpR promoter: bla
   4099..4527    -  rep_origin     f1 ori (sequence partly withheld): f1 bacteriophage origin of replication; arrow indicates direction of (+) strand synthesis
   4532..6       -  CDS            lacZα (fragment) (across the origin): LacZα fragment of β-galactosidase; lacZ fragment
