[The description below was written by a language model from this plasmid's Addgene catalogue record and pLannotate feature annotations shown in this document.]
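Description:
1183_pAAV-U6-Ex14-gRNAd-CB-EmGFP is a roughly 4.6 kb AAV transfer plasmid built on the pEMBL8 backbone. It is designed to deliver a CRISPR guide RNA against the murine Ldlr gene together with a fluorescent reporter. In bacteria it is maintained by a high-copy ColE1/pUC-type origin and selected with ampicillin through the β-lactamase gene. An f1 phage origin and small remnants of lacZα and lacI persist from the parental vector. The ITRs are recombination-prone repeats, and the record advises checking that they remain intact.

The payload lies between two AAV2 inverted terminal repeats, which are the cis elements needed for replication and packaging of the intervening DNA into AAV particles when Rep, Cap and helper functions are supplied in trans. Inside the ITRs are two independent expression units. The first is a human U6 RNA polymerase III promoter driving a 20-nt spacer fused to the Streptococcus pyogenes Cas9 guide RNA scaffold. The name suggests that the guide targets exon 14 of Ldlr, although the record itself states only the gene. The second unit uses a compact "CB" promoter, a partial CMV enhancer joined to a chicken β-actin promoter. It drives mammalian codon-optimized Emerald GFP, which was cloned between NcoI and NotI sites and is followed by a short synthetic polyadenylation signal. A fragment of a Gateway attB1 site upstream of U6 appears to be a cloning remnant.

The plasmid encodes no Cas9, so the nuclease must be provided separately, for example from a second vector. EmGFP marks transduced or transfected cells. The vector is associated with work on somatic genome editing in mouse models of metabolic disease.
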