Addgene plasmid #89061: 1183_pAAV-U6-Ex14-gRNAd-CB-EmGFP
Purpose: AAV-gRNA targeting the murine Ldlr gene
Depositing lab: William Lagor. Depositing organization: Baylor College of Medicine. Publication: Somatic genome editing with CRISPR/Cas9 generates and corrects a metabolic disease. Jarrett KE, Lee CM, Yeh YH, Hsu RH, Gupta R, Zhang M, Rodriguez PJ, Lee CS, Gillard BK, Bissig KD, Pownall HJ, Martin JF, Bao G, Lagor WR. Sci Rep. 2017 Mar 16;7:44624. doi: 10.1038/srep44624. PubMed 28300165.
Backbone
  Vector backbone: pEMBL8
  Backbone size w/o insert (bp): 2508
  Total vector size (bp): 4596
  Vector type: Mammalian Expression, AAV, CRISPR
Growth in bacteria
  Bacterial resistance: Ampicillin, 100 μg/mL
  Growth temperature: 37°C
  Growth strain: DH5alpha
  Growth instructions: Confirm ITR's remain intact with XmaI, SnaBI, PvuII digests
  Copy number: High Copy
Gene/Insert
  Gene/Insert name: EmGFP
  gRNA/shRNA sequence: TGCTGCTGGCCAAGGACATG
  Species: Aequorea Victoria
  Promoter: Chicken beta actin with partial CMV enhancer
  Cloning method: Restriction Enzyme; 5′ cloning site NcoI (not destroyed); 3′ cloning site NotI (not destroyed)
  Sequencing primers: 5′ CCTTCATATTTGCATATACGATACAAGGCTGTTAG
Terms and licenses: Academic/Nonprofit Terms; Industry Terms: Not Available to Industry
How to cite: 1183_pAAV-U6-Ex14-gRNAd-CB-EmGFP was a gift from William Lagor (Addgene plasmid # 89061 ; http://n2t.net/addgene:89061 ; RRID:Addgene_89061)
